>Addgene plasmid #240212 | pHS-dCas9 | addgene full sequence | sequence record 484257 | Addgene NGS Result
GTAAAACGACGGCCAGTGAGCGCGCGTAATACGACTCACTATAGGGCGAATTGGGGCGCGCCATTCTAGA
TTAACCCTAGAAAGATAGTCTGCGTAAAATTGACGCATGCATTCTTGAAATATTGCTCTCTCTTTCTAAA
TAGCGCGAATCCGTCGCTGTGCATTTAGGACATCTCAGTCGCCGCTTGGAGCTCCCGTGAGGCGTGCTTG
TCAATGCGGTAAGTGTCACTGATTTTGAACTATAACGACCGCGTGAGTCAAAATGACGCATGATTATCTT
TTACGTGACTTTTAAGATTTAACTCATACGATAATTATATTGTTATTTCATGTTCTACTTACGTGATAAC
TTATTATATATATATTTTCTTGTTATAGATATCAACTAGAATGCTAGCATGGGCCCAGATCTCCTGCAGG
TAATTCTACCGGGTAGGGGAGGCGCTTTTCCCAAGGCAGTCTGGAGCATGCGCTTTAGCAGCCCCGCTGG
GCACTTGGCGCTACACAAGTGGCCTCTGGCCTCGCACACATTCCACATCCACCGGTAGGCACCAACCGGC
TCCGTTCTTTGGTGGCCCCTTCGCGCCACCTTCTACTCCTCCCCTAGTCAGGAAGTTCCCCCCCGCCCCG
CAGCTCGCGTCGTGCAGGACGTGACAAATGGAAGTAGCACGTCTCACTAGGCTCGTGCAGATGGACAGCA
CCGCTGAGCAATGGAAGCGGGTAGGCCTTTGGGGCAGCGGCCAATAGCAGCTTTGCTCCTTCGCTTTCTG
GGCTCAGAGGCTGGGAAGGGGTGGGTCCGGGGGCGGGCTCAGGGGCGGGCTCAGGGGCGGGGCGGGCGCC
CGAAGGTCCTCCGGAGGCCCGGCATTCTGCACGCTTCAAAAGCGCACGTCTGCCGCGCTGTTCTCCTCTT
CCTCATCTCCGGGCCTTTCGACCTGCAGCCCAAGCTTGTCGACGCCACCATGGACAAGAAGTACAGCATC
GGCCTGGCCATCGGCACCAACTCTGTGGGCTGGGCCGTGATCACCGACGAGTACAAGGTGCCCAGCAAGA
AATTCAAGGTGCTGGGCAACACCGACCGGCACAGCATCAAGAAGAACCTGATCGGCGCCCTGCTGTTCGA
CAGCGGAGAAACAGCCGAGGCCACCCGGCTGAAGAGAACCGCCAGAAGAAGATACACCAGACGGAAGAAC
CGGATCTGCTATCTGCAAGAGATCTTCAGCAACGAGATGGCCAAGGTGGACGACAGCTTCTTCCACAGAC
TGGAAGAGTCCTTCCTGGTGGAAGAGGATAAGAAGCACGAGCGGCACCCCATCTTCGGCAACATCGTGGA
CGAGGTGGCCTACCACGAGAAGTACCCCACCATCTACCACCTGAGAAAGAAACTGGTGGACAGCACCGAC
AAGGCCGACCTGCGGCTGATCTATCTGGCCCTGGCCCACATGATCAAGTTCCGGGGCCACTTCCTGATCG
AGGGCGACCTGAACCCCGACAACAGCGACGTGGACAAGCTGTTCATCCAGCTGGTGCAGACCTACAACCA
GCTGTTCGAGGAAAACCCCATCAACGCCAGCGGCGTGGACGCCAAGGCCATCCTGTCTGCCAGACTGAGC
AAGAGCAGACGGCTGGAAAATCTGATCGCCCAGCTGCCCGGCGAGAAGAAGAATGGCCTGTTCGGCAACC
TGATTGCCCTGAGCCTGGGCCTGACCCCCAACTTCAAGAGCAACTTCGACCTGGCCGAGGATGCCAAACT
GCAGCTGAGCAAGGACACCTACGACGACGACCTGGACAACCTGCTGGCCCAGATCGGCGACCAGTACGCC
GACCTGTTTCTGGCCGCCAAGAACCTGTCCGACGCCATCCTGCTGAGCGACATCCTGAGAGTGAACACCG
AGATCACCAAGGCCCCCCTGAGCGCCTCTATGATCAAGAGATACGACGAGCACCACCAGGACCTGACCCT
GCTGAAAGCTCTCGTGCGGCAGCAGCTGCCTGAGAAGTACAAAGAGATTTTCTTCGACCAGAGCAAGAAC
GGCTACGCCGGCTACATCGATGGCGGAGCCAGCCAGGAAGAGTTCTACAAGTTCATCAAGCCCATCCTGG
AAAAGATGGACGGCACCGAGGAACTGCTCGTGAAGCTGAACAGAGAGGACCTGCTGCGGAAGCAGCGGAC
CTTCGACAACGGCAGCATCCCCCACCAGATCCACCTGGGAGAGCTGCACGCCATTCTGCGGCGGCAGGAA
GATTTTTACCCATTCCTGAAGGACAACCGGGAAAAGATCGAGAAGATCCTGACCTTCCGCATCCCCTACT
ACGTGGGCCCTCTGGCCAGGGGAAACAGCAGATTCGCCTGGATGACCAGAAAGAGCGAGGAAACCATCAC
CCCCTGGAACTTCGAGGAAGTGGTGGACAAGGGCGCCAGCGCCCAGAGCTTCATCGAGCGGATGACCAAC
TTCGATAAGAACCTGCCCAACGAGAAGGTGCTGCCCAAGCACAGCCTGCTGTACGAGTACTTCACCGTGT
ACAACGAGCTGACCAAAGTGAAATACGTGACCGAGGGAATGAGAAAGCCCGCCTTCCTGAGCGGCGAGCA
GAAAAAAGCCATCGTGGACCTGCTGTTCAAGACCAACCGGAAAGTGACCGTGAAGCAGCTGAAAGAGGAC
TACTTCAAGAAAATCGAGTGCTTCGACTCCGTGGAAATCTCCGGCGTGGAAGATCGGTTCAACGCCTCCC
TGGGCACATACCACGATCTGCTGAAAATTATCAAGGACAAGGACTTCCTGGACAATGAGGAAAACGAGGA
CATTCTGGAAGATATCGTGCTGACCCTGACACTGTTTGAGGACAGAGAGATGATCGAGGAACGGCTGAAA
ACCTATGCCCACCTGTTCGACGACAAAGTGATGAAGCAGCTGAAGCGGCGGAGATACACCGGCTGGGGCA
GGCTGAGCCGGAAGCTGATCAACGGCATCCGGGACAAGCAGTCCGGCAAGACAATCCTGGATTTCCTGAA
GTCCGACGGCTTCGCCAACAGAAACTTCATGCAGCTGATCCACGACGACAGCCTGACCTTTAAAGAGGAC
ATCCAGAAAGCCCAGGTGTCCGGCCAGGGCGATAGCCTGCACGAGCACATTGCCAATCTGGCCGGCAGCC
CCGCCATTAAGAAGGGCATCCTGCAGACAGTGAAGGTGGTGGACGAGCTCGTGAAAGTGATGGGCCGGCA
CAAGCCCGAGAACATCGTGATCGAAATGGCCAGAGAGAACCAGACCACCCAGAAGGGACAGAAGAACAGC
CGCGAGAGAATGAAGCGGATCGAAGAGGGCATCAAAGAGCTGGGCAGCCAGATCCTGAAAGAACACCCCG
TGGAAAACACCCAGCTGCAGAACGAGAAGCTGTACCTGTACTACCTGCAGAATGGGCGGGATATGTACGT
GGACCAGGAACTGGACATCAACCGGCTGTCCGACTACGATGTGGACGCTATCGTGCCTCAGAGCTTTCTG
AAGGACGACTCCATCGATAACAAAGTGCTGACTCGGAGCGACAAGAACCGGGGCAAGAGCGACAACGTGC
CCTCCGAAGAGGTCGTGAAGAAGATGAAGAACTACTGGCGCCAGCTGCTGAATGCCAAGCTGATTACCCA
GAGGAAGTTCGACAATCTGACCAAGGCCGAGAGAGGCGGCCTGAGCGAACTGGATAAGGCCGGCTTCATC
AAGAGACAGCTGGTGGAAACCCGGCAGATCACAAAGCACGTGGCACAGATCCTGGACTCCCGGATGAACA
CTAAGTACGACGAGAACGACAAACTGATCCGGGAAGTGAAAGTGATCACCCTGAAGTCCAAGCTGGTGTC
CGATTTCCGGAAGGATTTCCAGTTTTACAAAGTGCGCGAGATCAACAACTACCACCACGCCCACGACGCC
TACCTGAACGCCGTCGTGGGAACCGCCCTGATCAAAAAGTACCCTAAGCTGGAAAGCGAGTTCGTGTACG
GCGACTACAAGGTGTACGACGTGCGGAAGATGATCGCCAAGAGCGAGCAGGAAATCGGCAAGGCTACCGC
CAAGTACTTCTTCTACAGCAACATCATGAACTTTTTCAAGACCGAGATTACCCTGGCCAACGGCGAGATC
CGGAAGCGGCCTCTGATCGAGACAAACGGCGAAACAGGCGAGATCGTGTGGGATAAGGGCCGGGACTTTG
CCACCGTGCGGAAAGTGCTGTCTATGCCCCAAGTGAATATCGTGAAAAAGACCGAGGTGCAGACAGGCGG
CTTCAGCAAAGAGTCTATCCTGCCCAAGAGGAACAGCGACAAGCTGATCGCCAGAAAGAAGGACTGGGAC
CCTAAGAAGTACGGCGGCTTCGACAGCCCCACCGTGGCCTATTCTGTGCTGGTGGTGGCCAAAGTGGAAA
AGGGCAAGTCCAAGAAACTGAAGAGTGTGAAAGAGCTGCTGGGGATCACCATCATGGAAAGAAGCAGCTT
CGAGAAGAATCCCATCGACTTTCTGGAAGCCAAGGGCTACAAAGAAGTGAAAAAGGACCTGATCATCAAG
CTGCCTAAGTACTCCCTGTTCGAGCTGGAAAACGGCCGGAAGAGAATGCTGGCCTCTGCCGGCGAACTGC
AGAAGGGAAACGAACTGGCCCTGCCCTCCAAATATGTGAACTTCCTGTACCTGGCCAGCCACTATGAGAA
GCTGAAGGGCTCCCCCGAGGATAATGAGCAGAAACAGCTGTTTGTGGAACAGCACAAACACTACCTGGAC
GAGATCATCGAGCAGATCAGCGAGTTCTCCAAGAGAGTGATCCTGGCCGACGCTAATCTGGACAAGGTGC
TGAGCGCCTACAACAAGCACAGAGACAAGCCTATCAGAGAGCAGGCCGAGAATATCATCCACCTGTTTAC
CCTGACCAATCTGGGAGCCCCTGCCGCCTTCAAGTACTTTGACACCACCATCGACCGGAAGAGGTACACC
AGCACCAAAGAGGTGCTGGACGCCACCCTGATCCACCAGAGCATCACCGGCCTGTACGAGACACGGATCG
ACCTGTCTCAGCTGGGAGGCGACGCCTATCCCTATGACGTGCCCGATTATGCCAGCCTGGGCAGCGGCTC
CCCCAAGAAAAAACGCAAGGTGGAAGATCCTAAGAAAAAGCGGAAAGTGGACGGCATTGGTAGTGGGAGC
AACGGATGACTCGAGCTAGTTAAAAGTTTTGTTACTTTATAGAAGAAATTTTGAGTTTTTGTTTTTTTTT
TAATAAATAAATAAACATAAATAAATTGTTTGTTGAATTTATTATTAGTATGTAAGTGTAAATATAATAA
AACTTAATATCTATTCAAATTAATAAATAAACCTCGATATACAGACCGATAAAACACATGCGTCAATTTT
ACGCATGATTATCTTTAACGTACGTCACAATATGATTATCTTTCTAGGGTTAATCTAGTATACGCGTATG
CGGCCGCTTAATTAATCCAGCTTTTGTTCCCTTTAGTGAGGGTTAATTGCGCGCTTGGCGTAATCATGGT
CATAGCTGTTTCCTGTGTGAAATTGTTATCCGCTCACAATTCCACACAACATACGAGCCGGAAGCATAAA
GTGTAAAGCCTGGGGTGCCTAATGAGTGAGCTAACTCACATTAATTGCGTTGCGCTCACTGCCCGCTTTC
CAGTCGGGAAACCTGTCGTGCCAGCTGCATTAATGAATCGGCCAACGCGCGGGGAGAGGCGGTTTGCGTA
TTGGGCGCTCTTCCGCTTCCTCGCTCACTGACTCGCTGCGCTCGGTCGTTCGGCTGCGGCGAGCGGTATC
AGCTCACTCAAAGGCGGTAATACGGTTATCCACAGAATCAGGGGATAACGCAGGAAAGAACATGTGAGCA
AAAGGTCAGCAAAAGGCCAGGAACCGTAAAAAGGCCGCGTTGCTGGCGTTTTTCCATAGGCTCCGCCCCC
CTGACGAGCATCACAAAAATCGACGCTCAAGTCAGAGGTGGCGAAACCCGACAGGACTATAAAGATACCA
GGCGTTTCCCCCTGGAAGCTCCCTCGTGCGCTCTCCTGTTCCGACCCTGCCGCTTACCGGATACCTGTCC
GCCTTTCTCCCTTCGGGAAGCGTGGCGCTTTCTCATAGCTCACGCTGTAGGTATCTCAGTTCGGTGTAGG
TCGTTCGCTCCAAGCTGGGCTGTGTGCACGAACCCCCCGTTCAGCCCGACCGCTGCGCCTTATCCGGTAA
CTATCGTCTTGAGTCCAACCCGGTAAGACACGACTTATCGCCACTGGCAGCAGCCACTGGTAACAGGATT
AGCAGAGCGAGGTATGTAGGCGGTGCTACAGAGTTCTTGAAGTGGTGGCCTAACTACGGCTACACTAGAA
GAACAGTATTTGGTATCTGCGCTCTGCTGAAGCCAGTTACCTTCGGAAAAAGAGTTGGTAGCTCTTGATC
CGGCAAACAAACCACCGCTGGTAGCGGTGGTTTTTTTGTTTGCAAGCAGCAGATTACGCGCAGAAAAAAA
GGATCTCAAGAAGATCCTTTGATCTTTTCTACGGGGTCTGACGCTCAGTGGAACGAAAACTCACGTTAAG
GGATTTTGGTCATGAGATTATCAAAAAGGATCTTCACCTAGATCCTTTTAAATTAAAAATGAAGTTTTAA
ATCAATCTAAAGTATATATGAGTAAACTTGGTCTGACAGTTACCAATGCTTAATCAGTGAGGCACCTATC
TCAGCGATCTGTCTATTTCGTTCATCCATAGTTGCCTGACTCCCCGTCGTGTAGATAACTACGATACGGG
AGGGCTTACCATCTGGCCCCAGTGCTGCAATGATACCGCGAGACCCACGCTCACCGGCTCCAGATTTATC
AGCAATAAACCAGCCAGCCGGAAGGGCCGAGCGCAGAAGTGGTCCTGCAACTTTATCCGCCTCCATCCAG
TCTATTAATTGTTGCCGGGAAGCTAGAGTAAGTAGTTCGCCAGTTAATAGTTTGCGCAACGTTGTTGCCA
TTGCTACAGGCATCGTGGTGTCACGCTCGTCGTTTGGTATGGCTTCATTCAGCTCCGGTTCCCAACGATC
AAGGCGAGTTACATGATCCCCCATGTTGTGCAAAAAAGCGGTTAGCTCCTTCGGTCCTCCGATCGTTGTC
AGAAGTAAGTTGGCCGCAGTGTTATCACTCATGGTTATGGCAGCACTGCATAATTCTCTTACTGTCATGC
CATCCGTAAGATGCTTTTCTGTGACTGGTGAGTACTCAACCAAGTCATTCTGAGAATAGTGTATGCGGCG
ACCGAGTTGCTCTTGCCCGGCGTCAATACGGGATAATACCGCGCCACATAGCAGAACTTTAAAAGTGCTC
ATCATTGGAAAACGTTCTTCGGGGCGAAAACTCTCAAGGATCTTACCGCTGTTGAGATCCAGTTCGATGT
AACCCACTCGTGCACCCAACTGATCTTCAGCATCTTTTACTTTCACCAGCGTTTCTGGGTGAGCAAAAAC
AGGAAGGCAAAATGCCGCAAAAAAGGGAATAAGGGCGACACGGAAATGTTGAATACTCATACTCTTCCTT
TTTCAATATTATTGAAGCATTTATCAGGGTTATTGTCTCATGAGCGGATACATATTTGAATGTATTTAGA
AAAATAAACAAATAGGGGTTCCGCGCACATTTCCCCGAAAAGTGCCACCTAAATTGTAAGCGTTAATATT
TTGTTAAAATTCGCGTTAAATTTTTGTTAAATCAGCTCATTTTTTAACCAATAGGCCGAAATCGGCAAAA
TCCCTTATAAATCAAAAGAATAGACCGAGATAGGGT
[37 nt withheld, positions 7807-7843]
AAAGAACGTGGACTCCAACGTCAAAGG
[49 nt withheld, positions 7871-7919]
T
[91 nt withheld, positions 7921-8011]
G
[124 nt withheld, positions 8013-8136]
CCCATTCGCCATTCAGGCTGCGCAACTGTTGGGAAGGGCGATCGGTGCGGGCCTCTTCGCTATTACGCCA
GCTGGCGAAAGGGGGATGTGCTGCAAGGCGATTAAGTTGGGTAACGCCAGGGTTTTCCCAGTCACGACGT
T
Features (pLannotate 1.2.2; 13 found; start..end, strand, type, name):
     27..45      +  promoter       T7 promoter: promoter for bacteriophage T7 RNA polymerase
    431..930     +  promoter       PGK promoter: mouse phosphoglycerate kinase 1 promoter
    960..5063    +  CDS            Cas9: Cas9 (Csn1) endonuclease from the Streptococcus pyogenes Type II CRISPR/Cas system generates RNA-guided double strand breaks in DNA
   5490..5508    -  promoter       T3 promoter: promoter for bacteriophage T3 RNA polymerase
   5553..5569    -  protein_bind   lac operator: The lac repressor binds to the lac operator to inhibit transcription in E. coli. This inhibition can be relieved by adding lactose or isopropyl-β-D-thiogalactopyranoside (IPTG). lac repressor encoded by lacI
   5577..5607    -  promoter       lac promoter: promoter for the E. coli lac operon
   5622..5643    -  protein_bind   CAP binding site: CAP binding activates transcription in the presence of cAMP. E. coli catabolite activator protein
   5656..5748    -  CDS            lacI (fragment): lac repressor; lacI; The lac repressor binds to the lac operator to inhibit transcription in E. coli. This inhibition can be relieved by adding lactose or isopropyl-β-D-thiogalactopyranoside (IPTG).
   5931..6519    -  rep_origin     ori: high-copy-number ColE1/pMB1/pBR322/pUC origin of replication
   6690..7550    -  CDS            AmpR: β-lactamase; bla; confers resistance to ampicillin, carbenicillin, and related antibiotics
   7551..7655    -  promoter       AmpR promoter: bla
   7708..8136    -  rep_origin     f1 ori (sequence partly withheld): f1 bacteriophage origin of replication; arrow indicates direction of (+) strand synthesis
   8141..19      -  CDS            lacZα (fragment) (across the origin): LacZα fragment of β-galactosidase; lacZ fragment
