[The description below was written by a language model from this plasmid's Addgene catalogue record and pLannotate feature annotations shown in this document.]
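Description:
pHS-dCas9 is a mammalian expression plasmid of about 8.3 kb, built on a pUC-type backbone for transient production of nuclease-dead Cas9 in cultured cells. In E. coli it replicates at high copy from the ColE1/pUC origin and is selected with ampicillin through the β-lactamase gene and its native promoter. The backbone also carries an f1 phage origin, flanking T7 and T3 promoters, and remnants of the lac region (lac promoter and operator, CAP site, lacZα and lacI fragments). These are leftovers of a standard cloning vector and play no part in mammalian expression. No mammalian selection marker or episomal replication element is annotated, which fits the stated transient use.

The payload is a roughly 4.2 kb Streptococcus pyogenes dCas9 coding sequence, inserted by Gibson assembly downstream of the mouse phosphoglycerate kinase 1 (PGK) promoter, a moderate-strength constitutive promoter active in many mammalian cell types. The automated annotation labels the open reading frame simply as Cas9 and does not indicate the inactivating mutations, so the catalytically dead status rests on the catalogue entry. The record lists a C-terminal nuclear localization signal, which directs the protein to the nucleus. It is not separately annotated but may lie in the unannotated stretch just after the Cas9 feature. No polyadenylation signal is annotated either, and no effector domain or guide RNA cassette is present.

Part of the plasmid derives from an earlier dCas9 construct. The plasmid comes from work on metabolite-responsive scaffold RNAs for dynamic CRISPR transcriptional regulation. In such a system dCas9 would serve as the programmable DNA-binding component, with guide or scaffold RNAs and any regulatory effectors supplied from separate constructs.
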