Addgene plasmid #240212: pHS-dCas9
Purpose: Mammalian vector for transient expression of dCas9
Depositing lab: Wilfred Chen. Depositing organization: University of Delaware. Publication: Metabolite-responsive scaffold RNAs for dynamic CRISPR transcriptional regulation. Stohr AM, Hansen H, Richards B, Park H, Goncalves AG, Agrawal A, Blenner M, Chen W. Nucleic Acids Res. 2025 Nov 13;53(21):gkaf1290. doi: 10.1093/nar/gkaf1290. PubMed 41277686.
Backbone
  Vector backbone: pUC
  Backbone size w/o insert (bp): 4046
  Total vector size (bp): 8276
  Vector type: Mammalian Expression, Synthetic Biology
Growth in bacteria
  Bacterial resistance: Ampicillin, 100 μg/mL
  Growth temperature: 37°C
  Growth strain: DH5alpha
  Copy number: High Copy
Gene/Insert
  Gene/Insert name: dCas9
  Species: Streptococcus pyogenes
  Insert size (bp): 4230
  Promoter: PGK
  Tag / fusion protein: NLS (C terminal on insert)
  Cloning method: Gibson Cloning
  Sequencing primers: 5′ M13F; 3′ M13R
Resource information
  A portion of this plasmid was derived from a plasmid made by: Stanley Qi (Addgene plasmid 84239)
Terms and licenses: Academic/Nonprofit Terms; Industry Terms: Not Available to Industry
How to cite: pHS-dCas9 was a gift from Wilfred Chen (Addgene plasmid # 240212 ; http://n2t.net/addgene:240212 ; RRID:Addgene_240212)
